>Addgene plasmid #176032 | pX459-dCTNNA1 | addgene full sequence | sequence record 348082 | Addgene NGS Result
GAGGGCCTATTTCCCATGATTCCTTCATATTTGCATATACGATACAAGGCTGTTAGAGAGATAATTGGAA
TTAATTTGACTGTAAACACAAAGATATTAGTACAAAATACGTGACGTAGAAAGTAATAATTTCTTGGGTA
GTTTGCAGTTTTAAAATTATGTTTTAAAATGGACTATCATATGCTTACCGTAACTTGAAAGTATTTCGAT
TTCTTGGCTTTATATATCTTGTGGAAAGGACGAAACACCGGTAGAAGATGTTCGAAAACAGTTTTAGAGC
TAGAAATAGCAAGTTAAAATAAGGCTAGTCCGTTATCAACTTGAAAAAGTGGCACCGAGTCGGTGCTTTT
TTGTTTTAGAGCTAGAAATAGCAAGTTAAAATAAGGCTAGTCCGTTTTTAGCGCGTGCGCCAATTCTGCA
GACAAATGGCTCTAGAGGTACCCGTTACATAACTTACGGTAAATGGCCCGCCTGGCTGACCGCCCAACGA
CCCCCGCCCATTGACGTCAATAGTAACGCCAATAGGGACTTTCCATTGACGTCAATGGGTGGAGTATTTA
CGGTAAACTGCCCACTTGGCAGTACATCAAGTGTATCATATGCCAAGTACGCCCCCTATTGACGTCAATG
ACGGTAAATGGCCCGCCTGGCATTGTGCCCAGTACATGACCTTATGGGACTTTCCTACTTGGCAGTACAT
CTACGTATTAGTCATCGCTATTACCATGGTCGAGGTGAGCCCCACGTTCTGCTTCACTCTCCCCATCTCC
CCCCCCTCCCCACCCCCAATTTTGTATTTATTTATTTTTTAATTATTTTGTGCAGCGATGGGGGCGGGGG
GGGGGGGGGGGCGCGCGCCRGGGGGGGGGGGGSGGGGSGRGGGGSGGGGSGGGGSGRGGCGGAGAGGKGC
GGCGGCAGCCAATCAGAGCGGCGCGCTCCGAAAGTTTCCTTTTATGGCGAGGCGGCGGCGGCGGCGGCCC
TATAAAAAGCGAAGCGCGCGGCGGGCGGGAGTCGCTGCGCGCTGCCTTCGCCCCGTGCCCCGCTCCGCCG
CCGCCTCGCGCCGCCCGCCCCGGCTCTGACTGACCGCGTTACTCCCACAGGTGAGCGGGCGGGACGGCCC
TTCTCCTCCGGGCTGTAATTAGCTGAGCAAGAGGTAAGGGTTTAAGGGATGGTTGGTTGGTGGGGTATTA
ATGTTTAATTACCTGGAGCACCTGCCTGAAATCACTTTTTTTCAGGTTGGACCGGTGCCACCATGGACTA
TAAGGACCACGACGGAGACTACAAGGATCATGATATTGATTACAAAGACGATGACGATAAGATGGCCCCA
AAGAAGAAGCGGAAGGTCGGTATCCACGGAGTCCCAGCAGCCGACAAGAAGTACAGCATCGGCCTGGACA
TCGGCACCAACTCTGTGGGCTGGGCCGTGATCACCGACGAGTACAAGGTGCCCAGCAAGAAATTCAAGGT
GCTGGGCAACACCGACCGGCACAGCATCAAGAAGAACCTGATCGGAGCCCTGCTGTTCGACAGCGGCGAA
ACAGCCGAGGCCACCCGGCTGAAGAGAACCGCCAGAAGAAGATACACCAGACGGAAGAACCGGATCTGCT
ATCTGCAAGAGATCTTCAGCAACGAGATGGCCAAGGTGGACGACAGCTTCTTCCACAGACTGGAAGAGTC
CTTCCTGGTGGAAGAGGATAAGAAGCACGAGCGGCACCCCATCTTCGGCAACATCGTGGACGAGGTGGCC
TACCACGAGAAGTACCCCACCATCTACCACCTGAGAAAGAAACTGGTGGACAGCACCGACAAGGCCGACC
TGCGGCTGATCTATCTGGCCCTGGCCCACATGATCAAGTTCCGGGGCCACTTCCTGATCGAGGGCGACCT
GAACCCCGACAACAGCGACGTGGACAAGCTGTTCATCCAGCTGGTGCAGACCTACAACCAGCTGTTCGAG
GAAAACCCCATCAACGCCAGCGGCGTGGACGCCAAGGCCATCCTGTCTGCCAGACTGAGCAAGAGCAGAC
GGCTGGAAAATCTGATCGCCCAGCTGCCCGGCGAGAAGAAGAATGGCCTGTTCGGAAACCTGATTGCCCT
GAGCCTGGGCCTGACCCCCAACTTCAAGAGCAACTTCGACCTGGCCGAGGATGCCAAACTGCAGCTGAGC
AAGGACACCTACGACGACGACCTGGACAACCTGCTGGCCCAGATCGGCGACCAGTACGCCGACCTGTTTC
TGGCCGCCAAGAACCTGTCCGACGCCATCCTGCTGAGCGACATCCTGAGAGTGAACACCGAGATCACCAA
GGCCCCCCTGAGCGCCTCTATGATCAAGAGATACGACGAGCACCACCAGGACCTGACCCTGCTGAAAGCT
CTCGTGCGGCAGCAGCTGCCTGAGAAGTACAAAGAGATTTTCTTCGACCAGAGCAAGAACGGCTACGCCG
GCTACATTGACGGCGGAGCCAGCCAGGAAGAGTTCTACAAGTTCATCAAGCCCATCCTGGAAAAGATGGA
CGGCACCGAGGAACTGCTCGTGAAGCTGAACAGAGAGGACCTGCTGCGGAAGCAGCGGACCTTCGACAAC
GGCAGCATCCCCCACCAGATCCACCTGGGAGAGCTGCACGCCATTCTGCGGCGGCAGGAAGATTTTTACC
CATTCCTGAAGGACAACCGGGAAAAGATCGAGAAGATCCTGACCTTCCGCATCCCCTACTACGTGGGCCC
TCTGGCCAGGGGAAACAGCAGATTCGCCTGGATGACCAGAAAGAGCGAGGAAACCATCACCCCCTGGAAC
TTCGAGGAAGTGGTGGACAAGGGCGCTTCCGCCCAGAGCTTCATCGAGCGGATGACCAACTTCGATAAGA
ACCTGCCCAACGAGAAGGTGCTGCCCAAGCACAGCCTGCTGTACGAGTACTTCACCGTGTATAACGAGCT
GACCAAAGTGAAATACGTGACCGAGGGAATGAGAAAGCCCGCCTTCCTGAGCGGCGAGCAGAAAAAGGCC
ATCGTGGACCTGCTGTTCAAGACCAACCGGAAAGTGACCGTGAAGCAGCTGAAAGAGGACTACTTCAAGA
AAATCGAGTGCTTCGACTCCGTGGAAATCTCCGGCGTGGAAGATCGGTTCAACGCCTCCCTGGGCACATA
CCACGATCTGCTGAAAATTATCAAGGACAAGGACTTCCTGGACAATGAGGAAAACGAGGACATTCTGGAA
GATATCGTGCTGACCCTGACACTGTTTGAGGACAGAGAGATGATCGAGGAACGGCTGAAAACCTATGCCC
ACCTGTTCGACGACAAAGTGATGAAGCAGCTGAAGCGGCGGAGATACACCGGCTGGGGCAGGCTGAGCCG
GAAGCTGATCAACGGCATCCGGGACAAGCAGTCCGGCAAGACAATCCTGGATTTCCTGAAGTCCGACGGC
TTCGCCAACAGAAACTTCATGCAGCTGATCCACGACGACAGCCTGACCTTTAAAGAGGACATCCAGAAAG
CCCAGGTGTCCGGCCAGGGCGATAGCCTGCACGAGCACATTGCCAATCTGGCCGGCAGCCCCGCCATTAA
GAAGGGCATCCTGCAGACAGTGAAGGTGGTGGACGAGCTCGTGAAAGTGATGGGCCGGCACAAGCCCGAG
AACATCGTGATCGAAATGGCCAGAGAGAACCAGACCACCCAGAAGGGACAGAAGAACAGCCGCGAGAGAA
TGAAGCGGATCGAAGAGGGCATCAAAGAGCTGGGCAGCCAGATCCTGAAAGAACACCCCGTGGAAAACAC
CCAGCTGCAGAACGAGAAGCTGTACCTGTACTACCTGCAGAATGGGCGGGATATGTACGTGGACCAGGAA
CTGGACATCAACCGGCTGTCCGACTACGATGTGGACCATATCGTGCCTCAGAGCTTTCTGAAGGACGACT
CCATCGACAACAAGGTGCTGACCAGAAGCGACAAGAACCGGGGCAAGAGCGACAACGTGCCCTCCGAAGA
GGTCGTGAAGAAGATGAAGAACTACTGGCGGCAGCTGCTGAACGCCAAGCTGATTACCCAGAGAAAGTTC
GACAATCTGACCAAGGCCGAGAGAGGCGGCCTGAGCGAACTGGATAAGGCCGGCTTCATCAAGAGACAGC
TGGTGGAAACCCGGCAGATCACAAAGCACGTGGCACAGATCCTGGACTCCCGGATGAACACTAAGTACGA
CGAGAATGACAAGCTGATCCGGGAAGTGAAAGTGATCACCCTGAAGTCCAAGCTGGTGTCCGATTTCCGG
AAGGATTTCCAGTTTTACAAAGTGCGCGAGATCAACAACTACCACCACGCCCACGACGCCTACCTGAACG
CCGTCGTGGGAACCGCCCTGATCAAAAAGTACCCTAAGCTGGAAAGCGAGTTCGTGTACGGCGACTACAA
GGTGTACGACGTGCGGAAGATGATCGCCAAGAGCGAGCAGGAAATCGGCAAGGCTACCGCCAAGTACTTC
TTCTACAGCAACATCATGAACTTTTTCAAGACCGAGATTACCCTGGCCAACGGCGAGATCCGGAAGCGGC
CTCTGATCGAGACAAACGGCGAAACCGGGGAGATCGTGTGGGATAAGGGCCGGGATTTTGCCACCGTGCG
GAAAGTGCTGAGCATGCCCCAAGTGAATATCGTGAAAAAGACCGAGGTGCAGACAGGCGGCTTCAGCAAA
GAGTCTATCCTGCCCAAGAGGAACAGCGATAAGCTGATCGCCAGAAAGAAGGACTGGGACCCTAAGAAGT
ACGGCGGCTTCGACAGCCCCACCGTGGCCTATTCTGTGCTGGTGGTGGCCAAAGTGGAAAAGGGCAAGTC
CAAGAAACTGAAGAGTGTGAAAGAGCTGCTGGGGATCACCATCATGGAAAGAAGCAGCTTCGAGAAGAAT
CCCATCGACTTTCTGGAAGCCAAGGGCTACAAAGAAGTGAAAAAGGACCTGATCATCAAGCTGCCTAAGT
ACTCCCTGTTCGAGCTGGAAAACGGCCGGAAGAGAATGCTGGCCTCTGCCGGCGAACTGCAGAAGGGAAA
CGAACTGGCCCTGCCCTCCAAATATGTGAACTTCCTGTACCTGGCCAGCCACTATGAGAAGCTGAAGGGC
TCCCCCGAGGATAATGAGCAGAAACAGCTGTTTGTGGAACAGCACAAGCACTACCTGGACGAGATCATCG
AGCAGATCAGCGAGTTCTCCAAGAGAGTGATCCTGGCCGACGCTAATCTGGACAAAGTGCTGTCCGCCTA
CAACAAGCACCGGGATAAGCCCATCAGAGAGCAGGCCGAGAATATCATCCACCTGTTTACCCTGACCAAT
CTGGGAGCCCCTGCCGCCTTCAAGTACTTTGACACCACCATCGACCGGAAGAGGTACACCAGCACCAAAG
AGGTGCTGGACGCCACCCTGATCCACCAGAGCATCACCGGCCTGTACGAGACACGGATCGACCTGTCTCA
GCTGGGAGGCGACAAAAGGCCGGCGGCCACGAAAAAGGCCGGCCAGGCAAAAAAGAAAAAGGAATTCGGC
AGTGGAGAGGGCAGAGGAAGTCTGCTAACATGCGGTGACGTCGAGGAGAATCCTGGCCCAATGACCGAGT
ACAAGCCCACGGTGCGCCTCGCCACCCGCGACGACGTCCCCAGGGCCGTACGCACCCTCGCCGCCGCGTT
CGCCGACTACCCCGCCACGCGCCACACCGTCGATCCGGACCGCCACATCGAGCGGGTCACCGAGCTGCAA
GAACTCTTCCTCACGCGCGTCGGGCTCGACATCGGCAAGGTGTGGGTCGCGGACGACGGCGCCGCGGTGG
CGGTCTGGACCACGCCGGAGAGCGTCGAAGCGGGGGCGGTGTTCGCCGAGATCGGCCCGCGCATGGCCGA
GTTGAGCGGTTCCCGGCTGGCCGCGCAGCAACAGATGGAAGGCCTCCTGGCGCCGCACCGGCCCAAGGAG
CCCGCGTGGTTCCTGGCCACCGTCGGCGTCTCGCCCGACCACCAGGGCAAGGGTCTGGGCAGCGCCGTCG
TGCTCCCCGGAGTGGAGGCGGCCGAGCGCGCCGGGGTGCCCGCCTTCCTGGAGACCTCCGCGCCCCACAA
CCTCCCCTTCTACGAGCGGCTCGGCTTCACCGTCACCGCCGACGTCGAGGTGCCCGAAGGACCGCGCACC
TGGTGCATGACCCGCAAGCCCGGTGCCTGAGAATTCTAACTAGAGCTCGCTGATCAGCCTCGACTGTGCC
TTCTAGTTGCCAGCCATCTGTTGTTTGCCCCTCCCCCGTGCCTTCCTTGACCCTGGAAGGTGCCACTCCC
ACTGTCCTTTCCTAATAAAATGAGGAAATTGCATCGCATTGTCTGAGTAGGTGTCATTCTATTCTGGGGG
GTGGGGTGGGGCAGGACAGCAAGGGGGAGGATTGGGAAGAGAATAGCAGGCATGCTGGGGAGCGGCCGCA
GGAACCCCTAGTGATGGAGTTGGCCACTCCCTCTCTGCGCGCTCGCTCGCTCACTGAGGCCGGGCGACCA
AAGGTCGCCCGACGCCCGGGCTTTGCCCGGGCGGCCTCAGTGAGCGAGCGAGCGCGCAGCTGCCTGCAGG
GGCGCCTGATGCGGTATTTTCTCCTTACGCATCTGTGCGGTATTTCACACCGCATA
[95 nt withheld, positions 6637-6731]
T
[46 nt withheld, positions 6733-6778]
C
[141 nt withheld, positions 6780-6920]
CCTTTGACGTTGGAGTCCACGTTCTTT
[37 nt withheld, positions 6948-6984]
ACTCTATCTCGGGCTATTCTTTTGATTTATAAGGGATTTTGCCGATTTCGGTCTATTGGTTAAAAAATGA
GCTGATTTAACAAAAATTTAACGCGAATTTTAACAAAATATTAACGTTTACAATTTTATGGTGCACTCTC
AGTACAATCTGCTCTGATGCCGCATAGTTAAGCCAGCCCCGACACCCGCCAACACCCGCTGACGCGCCCT
GACGGGCTTGTCTGCTCCCGGCATCCGCTTACAGACAAGCTGTGACCGTCTCCGGGAGCTGCATGTGTCA
GAGGTTTTCACCGTCATCACCGAAACGCGCGAGACGAAAGGGCCTCGTGATACGCCTATTTTTATAGGTT
AATGTCATGATAATAATGGTTTCTTAGACGTCAGGTGGCACTTTTCGGGGAAATGTGCGCGGAACCCCTA
TTTGTTTATTTTTCTAAATACATTCAAATATGTATCCGCTCATGAGACAATAACCCTGATAAATGCTTCA
ATAATATTGAAAAAGGAAGAGTATGAGTATTCAACATTTCCGTGTCGCCCTTATTCCCTTTTTTGCGGCA
TTTTGCCTTCCTGTTTTTGCTCACCCAGAAACGCTGGTGAAAGTAAAAGATGCTGAAGATCAGTTGGGTG
CACGAGTGGGTTACATCGAACTGGATCTCAACAGCGGTAAGATCCTTGAGAGTTTTCGCCCCGAAGAACG
TTTTCCAATGATGAGCACTTTTAAAGTTCTGCTATGTGGCGCGGTATTATCCCGTATTGACGCCGGGCAA
GAGCAACTCGGTCGCCGCATACACTATTCTCAGAATGACTTGGTTGAGTACTCACCAGTCACAGAAAAGC
ATCTTACGGATGGCATGACAGTAAGAGAATTATGCAGTGCTGCCATAACCATGAGTGATAACACTGCGGC
CAACTTACTTCTGACAACGATCGGAGGACCGAAGGAGCTAACCGCTTTTTTGCACAACATGGGGGATCAT
GTAACTCGCCTTGATCGTTGGGAACCGGAGCTGAATGAAGCCATACCAAACGACGAGCGTGACACCACGA
TGCCTGTAGCAATGGCAACAACGTTGCGCAAACTATTAACTGGCGAACTACTTACTCTAGCTTCCCGGCA
ACAATTAATAGACTGGATGGAGGCGGATAAAGTTGCAGGACCACTTCTGCGCTCGGCCCTTCCGGCTGGC
TGGTTTATTGCTGATAAATCTGGAGCCGGTGAGCGTGGAAGCCGCGGTATCATTGCAGCACTGGGGCCAG
ATGGTAAGCCCTCCCGTATCGTAGTTATCTACACGACGGGGAGTCAGGCAACTATGGATGAACGAAATAG
ACAGATCGCTGAGATAGGTGCCTCACTGATTAAGCATTGGTAACTGTCAGACCAAGTTTACTCATATATA
CTTTAGATTGATTTAAAACTTCATTTTTAATTTAAAAGGATCTAGGTGAAGATCCTTTTTGATAATCTCA
TGACCAAAATCCCTTAACGTGAGTTTTCGTTCCACTGAGCGTCAGACCCCGTAGAAAAGATCAAAGGATC
TTCTTGAGATCCTTTTTTTCTGCGCGTAATCTGCTGCTTGCAAACAAAAAAACCACCGCTACCAGCGGTG
GTTTGTTTGCCGGATCAAGAGCTACCAACTCTTTTTCCGAAGGTAACTGGCTTCAGCAGAGCGCAGATAC
CAAATACTGTTCTTCTAGTGTAGCCGTAGTTAGGCCACCACTTCAAGAACTCTGTAGCACCGCCTACATA
CCTCGCTCTGCTAATCCTGTTACCAGTGGCTGCTGCCAGTGGCGATAAGTCGTGTCTTACCGGGTTGGAC
TCAAGACGATAGTTACCGGATAAGGCGCAGCGGTCGGGCTGAACGGGGGGTTCGTGCACACAGCCCAGCT
TGGAGCGAACGACCTACACCGAACTGAGATACCTACAGCGTGAGCTATGAGAAAGCGCCACGCTTCCCGA
AGGGAGAAAGGCGGACAGGTATCCGGTAAGCGGCAGGGTCGGAACAGGAGAGCGCACGAGGGAGCTTCCA
GGGGGAAACGCCTGGTATCTTTATAGTCCTGTCGGGTTTCGCCACCTCTGACTTGAGCGTCGATTTTTGT
GATGCTCGTCAGGGGGGCGGAGCCTATGGAAAAACGCCAGCAACGCGGCCTTTTTACGGTTCCTGGCCTT
TTGCTGGCCTTTTGCTCACATGT
Features (pLannotate 1.2.2; 19 found; start..end, strand, type, name):
      1..241     +  promoter       U6 promoter: RNA polymerase III promoter for human U6 snRNA
    271..346     +  misc_RNA       gRNA scaffold: guide RNA scaffold for the Streptococcus pyogenes CRISPR/Cas9 system
    353..396     +  misc_RNA       gRNA scaffold (fragment): guide RNA scaffold for the Streptococcus pyogenes CRISPR/Cas9 system
    443..728     +  enhancer       CMV enhancer: human cytomegalovirus immediate early enhancer; contains an 18-bp deletion relative to the standard CMV enhancer
    730..1007    +  promoter       chicken β-actin promoter: No description available
   1008..1235    +  intron         hybrid intron: hybrid between chicken β-actin (CBA) and minute virus of mice (MMV) introns (Gray et al., 2011)
   1373..2974    +  CDS            Cas9(N): N-terminal portion of Streptococcus pyogenes Cas9 (Zetsche et al., 2015)
   2975..5473    +  CDS            Cas9(C): C-terminal portion of Streptococcus pyogenes Cas9 (Zetsche et al., 2015)
   5474..5521    +  CDS            nucleoplasmin NLS: bipartite nuclear localization signal from nucleoplasmin
   5591..6190    +  CDS            PuroR (fragment): puromycin N-acetyltransferase; pac from Streptomyces; confers resistance to puromycin
   6224..6335    +  polyA_signal   bGH poly(A) signal: bovine growth hormone polyadenylation signal
   6440..6580    +  repeat_region  AAV2 ITR: inverted terminal repeat of adeno-associated virus serotype 2 inverted
   6585..6636    -  misc_feature   bom (fragment): basis of mobility region from pBR322
   6655..7110    +  rep_origin     f1 ori (sequence partly withheld): f1 bacteriophage origin of replication; arrow indicates direction of (+) strand synthesis
   7111..7160    -  misc_feature   bom (fragment): basis of mobility region from pBR322
   7262..7297    -  CDS            rop (fragment): Rop protein, which maintains plasmids at low copy number; rop
   7392..7496    +  promoter       AmpR promoter: bla
   7497..8357    +  CDS            AmpR: β-lactamase; bla; confers resistance to ampicillin, carbenicillin, and related antibiotics
   8528..9116    +  rep_origin     ori: high-copy-number ColE1/pMB1/pBR322/pUC origin of replication
