[The description below was written by a language model from this plasmid's Addgene catalogue record and pLannotate feature annotations shown in this document.]
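Description:
pX459-dCTNNA1 is an all-in-one mammalian CRISPR/Cas9 knock-out plasmid built on the pX459 backbone and designed to disrupt the dog CTNNA1 gene, which encodes alpha-1-catenin. It is propagated in E. coli through a high-copy ColE1/pUC-type origin with ampicillin selection (AmpR under its own bla promoter), and it also carries an f1 phage origin. The sequenced record is about 9.2 kb, in line with the catalogued total size, although the catalogued backbone and insert sizes do not sum to that figure and look approximate.

Two expression units make up the payload. A human U6 RNA polymerase III promoter drives a single guide RNA, with the CTNNA1-targeting spacer sitting in the unannotated gap between the promoter and the Streptococcus pyogenes gRNA scaffold; a second partial scaffold fragment is annotated just downstream. Next, a hybrid promoter made up of the CMV enhancer, chicken β-actin promoter and a hybrid intron drives S. pyogenes Cas9. The annotation tool splits Cas9 into contiguous N- and C-terminal portions, but together they form one continuous reading frame followed by a nucleoplasmin nuclear localization signal. A puromycin N-acetyltransferase coding sequence lies downstream in the same transcription unit, ahead of the bGH polyadenylation signal. The linker joining it to Cas9 is not annotated. A single AAV2 ITR follows the cassette, which is not a complete packaging arrangement.

After transfection, puromycin allows enrichment of cells expressing Cas9 and the guide, so that cutting and error-prone repair can inactivate CTNNA1. The associated publication concerns leader cell specification during collective cell migration, suggesting use in canine cell lines, although the record does not name a particular line.
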