Addgene plasmid #176032: pX459-dCTNNA1
Purpose: A knock-out vector for dog CTNNA1 (alpha-1-catenin)
Depositing lab: Michiyuki Matsuda. Depositing organization: Kyoto University, Graduate School of Biostudies. Publication: A feedback loop between lamellipodial extension and HGF-ERK signaling specifies leader cells during collective cell migration. Hino N, Matsuda K, Jikko Y, Maryu G, Sakai K, Imamura R, Tsukiji S, Aoki K, Terai K, Hirashima T, Trepat X, Matsuda M. Dev Cell. 2022 Oct 10;57(19):2290-2304.e7. doi: 10.1016/j.devcel.2022.09.003. Epub 2022 Sep 28. PubMed 36174555.
Backbone
  Vector backbone: pX459
  Backbone manufacturer: https://www.addgene.org/48139/
  Backbone size w/o insert (bp): 3200
  Total vector size (bp): 9200
  Vector type: Mammalian Expression, CRISPR
  Selectable markers: Puromycin
Growth in bacteria
  Bacterial resistance: Ampicillin, 100 μg/mL
  Growth temperature: 37°C
  Growth strain: DH5alpha
  Copy number: Unknown
Gene/Insert
  Gene/Insert name: A gRNA targeting the dog CTNNA1 (alpha-1-catenin) gene and the cDNA of Cas9
  gRNA/shRNA sequence: GTAGAAGATGTTCGAAAACA
  Insert size (bp): 5000
  Entrez Gene: CTNNA1
Terms and licenses: Academic/Nonprofit Terms; Industry Terms: Not Available to Industry
How to cite: pX459-dCTNNA1 was a gift from Michiyuki Matsuda (Addgene plasmid # 176032 ; http://n2t.net/addgene:176032 ; RRID:Addgene_176032)
